>Addgene plasmid #135934 | pWXLd-RIEP-CeNLuc | addgene full sequence | sequence record 275923 | Addgene NGS Result
TGGAAGGGCTAATTCACTCCCAAAGAAGACAAGATATCCTTGATCTGTGGATCTACCACACACAAGGCTA
CTTCCCTGATTAGCAGAACTACACACCAGGGCCAGGGGTCAGATATCCACTGACCTTTGGATGGTGCTAC
AAGCTAGTACCAGTTGAGCCAGATAAGGTAGAAGAGGCCAATAAAGGAGAGAACACCAGCTTGTTACACC
CTGTGAGCCTGCATGGGATGGATGACCCGGAGAGAGAAGTGTTAGAGTGGAGGTTTGACAGCCGCCTAGC
ATTTCATCACGTGGCCCGAGAGCTGCATCCGGAGTACTTCAAGAACTGCTGATATCGAGCTTGCTACAAG
GGACTTTCCGCTGGGGACTTTCCAGGGAGGCGTGGCCTGGGCGGGACTGGGGAGTGGCGAGCCCTCAGAT
CCTGCATATAAGCAGCTGCTTTTTGCCTGTACTGGGTCTCTCTGGTTAGACCAGATCTGAGCCTGGGAGC
TCTCTGGCTAACTAGGGAACCCACTGCTTAAGCCTCAATAAAGCTTGCCTTGAGTGCTTCAAGTAGTGTG
TGCCCGTCTGTTGTGTGACTCTGGTAACTAGAGATCCCTCAGACCCTTTTAGTCAGTGTGGAAAATCTCT
AGCAGTGGCGCCCGAACAGGGACTTGAAAGCGAAAGGGAAACCAGAGGAGCTCTCTCGACGCAGGACTCG
GCTTGCTGAAGCGCGCACGGCAAGAGGCGAGGGGCGGCGACTGGTGAGTACGCCAAAAATTTTGACTAGC
GGAGGCTAGAAGGAGAGAGATGGGTGCGAGAGCGTCAGTATTAAGCGGGGGAGAATTAGATCGCGATGGG
AAAAAATTCGGTTAAGGCCAGGGGGAAAGAAAAAATATAAATTAAAACATATAGTATGGGCAAGCAGGGA
GCTAGAACGATTCGCAGTTAATCCTGGCCTGTTAGAAACATCAGAAGGCTGTAGACAAATACTGGGACAG
CTACAACCATCCCTTCAGACAGGATCAGAAGAACTTAGATCATTATATAATACAGTAGCAACCCTCTATT
GTGTGCATCAAAGGATAGAGATAAAAGACACCAAGGAAGCTTTAGACAAGATAGAGGAAGAGCAAAACAA
AAGTAAGACCACCGCACAGCAAGCGGCCGCTGATCTTCAGACCTGGAGGAGGAGATATGAGGGACAATTG
GAGAAGTGAATTATATAAATATAAAGTAGTAAAAATTGAACCATTAGGAGTAGCACCCACCAAGGCAAAG
AGAAGAGTGGTGCAGAGAGAAAAAAGAGCAGTGGGAATAGGAGCTTTGTTCCTTGGGTTCTTGGGAGCAG
CAGGAAGCACTATGGGCGCAGCGTCAATGACGCTGACGGTACAGGCCAGACAATTATTGTCTGGTATAGT
GCAGCAGCAGAACAATTTGCTGAGGGCTATTGAGGCGCAACAGCATCTGTTGCAACTCACAGTCTGGGGC
ATCAAGCAGCTCCAGGCAAGAATCCTGGCTGTGGAAAGATACCTAAAGGATCAACAGCTCCTGGGGATTT
GGGGTTGCTCTGGAAAACTCATTTGCACCACTGCTGTGCCTTGGAATGCTAGTTGGAGTAATAAATCTCT
GGAACAGATTTGGAATCACACGACCTGGATGGAGTGGGACAGAGAAATTAACAATTACACAAGCTTAATA
CACTCCTTAATTGAAGAATCGCAAAACCAGCAAGAAAAGAATGAACAAGAATTATTGGAATTAGATAAAT
GGGCAAGTTTGTGGAATTGGTTTAACATAACAAATTGGCTGTGGTATATAAAATTATTCATAATGATAGT
AGGAGGCTTGGTAGGTTTAAGAATAGTTTTTGCTGTACTTTCTATAGTGAATAGAGTTAGGCAGGGATAT
TCACCATTATCGTTTCAGACCCACCTCCCAACCCCGAGGGGACCCGACAGGCCCGAAGGAATAGAAGAAG
AAGGTGGAGAGAGAGACAGAGACAGATCCATTCGATTAGTGAACGGATCTCGACGGTATCGATCACGAGA
CTAGCCTCGACCATCGATGTCGAACGCGTTCGACGATAAGCTTTGCAAAGATGGATAAAGTTTTAAACAG
AGAGGAATCTTTGCAGCTAATGGACCTTCTAGGTCTTGAAAGGAGTGGGAATTGGCTCCGGTGCCCGTCA
GTGGGCAGAGCGCACATCGCCCACAGTCCCCGAGAAGTTGGGGGGAGGGGTCGGCAATTGAACCGGTGCC
TAGAGAAGGTGGCGCGGGGTAAACTGGGAAAGTGATGTCGTGTACTGGCTCCGCCTTTTTCCCGAGGGTG
GGGGAGAACCGTATATAAGTGCAGTAGTCGCCGTGAACGTTCTTTTTCGCAACGGGTTTGCCGCCAGAAC
ACAGGTAAGTGCCGTGTGTGGTTCCCGCGGGCCTGGCCTCTTTACGGGTTATGGCCCTTGCGTGCCTTGA
ATTACTTCCACCTGGCTGCAGTACGTGATTCTTGATCCCGAGCTTCGGGTTGGAAGTGGGTGGGAGAGTT
CGAGGCCTTGCGCTTAAGGAGCCCCTTCGCCTCGTGCTTGAGTTGAGGCCTGGCCTGGGCGCTGGGGCCG
CCGCGTGCGAATCTGGTGGCACCTTCGCGCCTGTCTCGCTGCTTTCGATAAGTCTCTAGCCATTTAAAAT
TTTTGATGACCTGCTGCGACGCTTTTTTTCTGGCAAGATAGTCTTGTAAATGCGGGCCAAGATCTGCACA
CTGGTATTTCGGTTTTTGGGGCCGCGGGCGGCGACGGGGCCCGTGCGTCCCAGCGCACATGTTCGGCGAG
GCGGGGCCTGCGAGCGCGGCCACCGAGAATCGGACGGGGGTAGTCTCAAGCTGGCCGGCCTGCTCTGGTG
CCTGGCCTCGCGCCGCCGTGTATCGCCCCGCCCTGGGCGGCAAGGCTGGCCCGGTCGGCACCAGTTGCGT
GAGCGGAAAGATGGCCGCTTCCCGGCCCTGCTGCAGGGAGCTCAAAATGGAGGACGCGGCGCTCGGGAGA
GCGGGCGGGTGAGTCACCCACACAAAGGAAAAGGGCCTTTCCGTCCTCAGCCGTCGCTTCATGTGACTCC
ACGGAGTACCGGGCGCCGTCCAGGCACCTCGATTAGTTCTCGAGCTTTTGGAGTACGTCGTCTTTAGGTT
GGGGGGAGGGGTTTTATGCGATGGAGTTTCCCCACACTGAGTGGGTGGAGACTGAAGTTAGGCCAGCTTG
GCACTTGATGTAATTCTCCTTGGAATTTGCCCTTTTTGAGTTTGGATCTTGGTTCATTCTCAAGCCTCAG
ACAGTGGTTCAAAGTTTTTTTCTTCCATTTCAGGTGTCGTGAGGAATTTCGACATTTAAATTTAATTAAT
CTCGACGGTATCGGTTAACTTTTAAAAGAAAAGGGGGGATTGGGGGGTACAGTGCAGGGGAAAGAATAGT
AGACATAATAGCAACAGACATACAAACTAAAGAATTACAAAAACAAATTACAAAAATTCAAAATTTTATC
GATCACGAGACTAGCCTCGAGGTTTAAACTACGGGATCCATGGTGAGCAAGGGCGAGGAGCTGTTCACCG
GGGTGGTGCCCATCCTGGTCGAGCTGGACGGCGACGTAAACGGCCACAAGTTCAGCGTGTCCGGCGAGGG
CGAGGGCGATGCCACCTACGGCAAGCTGACCCTGAAGTTCATCTGCACCACCGGCAAGCTGCCCGTGCCC
TGGCCCACCCTCGTGACCACCCTGAGCTGGGGCGTGCAGTGCTTCGCCCGCTACCCCGACCACATGAAGC
AGCACGACTTCTTCAAGTCCGCCATGCCCGAAGGCTACGTCCAGGAGCGCACCATCTTCTTCAAGGACGA
CGGCAACTACAAGACCCGCGCCGAGGTGAAGTTCGAGGGCGACACCCTGGTGAACCGCATCGAGCTGAAG
GGCATCGACTTCAAGGAGGACGGCAACATCCTGGGGCACAAGCTGGAGTACAACGCCATCCACGGCAACG
TCTATATCACCGCCGACAAGCAGAAGAACGGCATCAAGGCCAACTTCGGCCTCAACTGCAACATCGAGGA
CGGCAGCGTGCAGCTCGCCGACCACTACCAGCAGAACACCCCCATCGGCGACGGCCCCGTGCTGCTGCCC
GACAACCACTACCTGAGCACCCAGTCCAAGCTGAGCAAAGACCCCAACGAGAAGCGCGATCACATGGTCC
TGCTGGAGTTCGTGACCGCCGCCGGGATCACTCTCGGCATGGACGAGCTGTACAAGGATATCTCCGGAGG
TATGGTCTTCACACTCGAAGATTTCGTTGGGGACTGGCGACAGACAGCCGGCTACAACCTGGACCAAGTC
CTTGAACAGGGAGGTGTGTCCAGTTTGTTTCAGAATCTCGGGGTGTCCGTAACTCCGATCCAAAGGATTG
TCCTGAGCGGTGAAAATGGGCTGAAGATCGACATCCATGTCATCATCCCGTATGAAGGTCTGAGCGGCGA
CCAAATGGGCCAGATCGAAAAAATTTTTAAGGTGGTGTACCCTGTGGATGATCATCACTTTAAGGTGATC
CTGCACTATGGCACACTGGTAATCGACGGGGTTACGCCGAACATGATCGACTATTTCGGACGGCCGTATG
AAGGCATCGCCGTGTTCGACGGCAAAAAGATCACTGTAACAGGGACCCTGTGGAACGGCAACAAAATTAT
CGACGAGCGCCTGATCAACCCCGACGGCTCCCTGCTGTTCCGAGTAACCATCAACGGAGTGACCGGCTGG
CGGCTGTGCGAACGCATTCTGGCGTAAGAATTCTACCGGGTAGGGGAGGCGCTTTTCCCAAGGCAGTCTG
GAGCATGCGCTTTAGCAGCCCCGCTGGGCACTTGGCGCTACACAAGTGGCCTCTGGCCTCGCACACATTC
CACATCCACCGGTAGGCGCCAACCGGCTCCGTTCTTTGGTGGCCCCTTCGCGCCACCTTCTACTCCTCCC
CTAGTCAGGAAGTTCCCCCCCGCCCCGCAGCTCGCGTCGTGCAGGACGTGACAAATGGAAGTAGCACGTC
TCACTAGTCTCGTGCAGATGGACAGCACCGCTGAGCAATGGAAGCGGGTAGGCCTTTGGGGCAGCGGCCA
ATAGCAGCTTTGCTCCTTCGCTTTCTGGGCTCAGAGGCTGGGAAGGGGTGGGTCCGGGGGCGGGCTCAGG
GGCGGGCTCAGGGGCGGGGCGGGCGCCCGAAGGTCCTCCGGAGGCCCGGCATTCTGCACGCTTCAAAAGC
GCACGTCTGCCGCGCTGTTCTCCTCTTCCTCATCTCCGGGCCTTTCGACCTGCAGCCCAAGCTTACCATG
ACCGAGTACAAGCCCACGGTGCGCCTCGCCACCCGCGACGACGTCCCCAGGGCCGTACGCACCCTCGCCG
CCGCGTTCGCCGACTACCCCGCCACGCGCCACACCGTCGATCCGGACCGCCACATCGAGCGGGTCACCGA
GCTGCAAGAACTCTTCCTCACGCGCGTCGGGCTCGACATCGGCAAGGTGTGGGTCGCGGACGACGGCGCC
GCGGTGGCGGTCTGGACCACGCCGGAGAGCGTCGAAGCGGGGGCGGTGTTCGCCGAGATCGGCCCGCGCA
TGGCCGAGTTGAGCGGTTCCCGGCTGGCCGCGCAGCAACAGATGGAAGGCCTCCTGGCGCCGCACCGGCC
CAAGGAGCCCGCGTGGTTCCTGGCCACCGTCGGCGTCTCGCCCGACCACCAGGGCAAGGGTCTGGGCAGC
GCCGTCGTGCTCCCCGGAGTGGAGGCGGCCGAGCGCGCCGGGGTGCCCGCCTTCCTGGAGACCTCCGCGC
CCCGCAACCTCCCCTTCTACGAGCGGCTCGGCTTCACCGTCACCGCCGACGTCGAGGTGCCCGAAGGACC
GCGCACCTGGTGCATGACCCGCAAGCCCGGTGCCTGACGCCCGCCCCACGACCCGCAGCGCCCGACCGAA
AGGAGCGCACGACCCCATGCAGGACTAGTGGTGACCATAACTTCGTATAGTATACATTATACGAAGTTAT
GGTGACCATTGCATTGGCTAGTCATATGATAATCAACCTCTGGATTACAAAATTTGTGAAAGATTGACTG
GTATTCTTAACTATGTTGCTCCTTTTACGCTATGTGGATACGCTGCTTTAATGCCTTTGTATCATGCTAT
TGCTTCCCGTATGGCTTTCATTTTCTCCTCCTTGTATAAATCCTGGTTGCTGTCTCTTTATGAGGAGTTG
TGGCCCGTTGTCAGGCAACGTGGCGTGGTGTGCACTGTGTTTGCTGACGCAACCCCCACTGGTTGGGGCA
TTGCCACCACCTGTCAGCTCCTTTCCGGGACTTTCGCTTTCCCCCTCCCTATTGCCACGGCGGAACTCAT
CGCCGCCTGCCTTGCCCGCTGCTGGACAGGGGCTCGGCTGTTGGGCACTGACAATTCCGTGGTGTTGTCG
GGGAAGCTGACGTCCTTTCCATGGCTGCTCGCCTGTGTTGCCACCTGGATTCTGCGCGGGACGTCCTTCT
GCTACGTCCCTTCGGCCCTCAATCCAGCGGACCTTCCTTCCCGCGGCCTGCTGCCGGCTCTGCGGCCTCT
TCCGCGTCTTCGCCTTCGCCCTCAGACGAGTCGGATCTCCCTTTGGGCCGCCTCCCCGCATCGGTACGTA
TGGCCAGGTACCTTTAAGACCAATGACTTACAAGGCAGCTGTAGATCTTAGCCACTTTTTAAAAGAAAAG
GGGGGACTGGAAGGGCTAATTCACTCCCAACGAAGACAAGATCTGCTTTTTGCTTGTACTGGGTCTCTCT
GGTTAGACCAGATCTGAGCCTGGGAGCTCTCTGGCTAACTAGGGAACCCACTGCTTAAGCCTCAATAAAG
CTTGCCTTGAGTGCTTCAAGTAGTGTGTGCCCGTCTGTTGTGTGACTCTGGTAACTAGAGATCCCTCAGA
CCCTTTTAGTCAGTGTGGAAAATCTCTAGCAGCATCTAGAATTAATTCCGTGTATTCTATAGTGTCACCT
AAATCGTATGTGTATGATACATAAGGTTATGTATTAATTGTAGCCGCGTTCTAACGACAATATGTACAAG
CCTAATTGTGTAGCATCTGGCTTACTGAAGCAGACCCTATCATCTCTCTCGTAAACTGCCGTCAGAGTCG
GTTTGGTTGGACGAACCTTCTGAGTTTCTGGTAACGCCGTCCCGCACCCGGAAATGGTCAGCGAACCAAT
CAGCAGGGTCATCGCTAGCCAGATCCTCTACGCCGGACGCATCGTGGCCGGCATCACCGGCGCCACAGGT
GCGGTTGCTGGCGCCTATATCGCCGACATCACCGATGGGGAAGATCGGGCTCGCCACTTCGGGCTCATGA
GCGCTTGTTTCGGCGTGGGTATGGTGGCAGGCCCCGTGGCCGGGGGACTGTTGGGCGCCATCTCCTTGCA
TGCACCATTCCTTGCGGCGGCGGTGCTCAACGGCCTCAACCTACTACTGGGCTGCTTCCTAATGCAGGAG
TCGCATAAGGGAGAGCGTCGAATGGTGCACTCTCAGTACAATCTGCTCTGATGCCGCATAGTTAAGCCAG
CCCCGACACCCGCCAACACCCGCTGACGCGCCCTGACGGGCTTGTCTGCTCCCGGCATCCGCTTACAGAC
AAGCTGTGACCGTCTCCGGGAGCTGCATGTGTCAGAGGTTTTCACCGTCATCACCGAAACGCGCGAGACG
AAAGGGCCTCGTGATACGCCTATTTTTATAGGTTAATGTCATGATAATAATGGTTTCTTAGACGTCAGGT
GGCACTTTTCGGGGAAATGTGCGCGGAACCCCTATTTGTTTATTTTTCTAAATACATTCAAATATGTATC
CGCTCATGAGACAATAACCCTGATAAATGCTTCAATAATATTGAAAAAGGAAGAGTATGAGTATTCAACA
TTTCCGTGTCGCCCTTATTCCCTTTTTTGCGGCATTTTGCCTTCCTGTTTTTGCTCACCCAGAAACGCTG
GTGAAAGTAAAAGATGCTGAAGATCAGTTGGGTGCACGAGTGGGTTACATCGAACTGGATCTCAACAGCG
GTAAGATCCTTGAGAGTTTTCGCCCCGAAGAACGTTTTCCAATGATGAGCACTTTTAAAGTTCTGCTATG
TGGCGCGGTATTATCCCGTATTGACGCCGGGCAAGAGCAACTCGGTCGCCGCATACACTATTCTCAGAAT
GACTTGGTTGAGTACTCACCAGTCACAGAAAAGCATCTTACGGATGGCATGACAGTAAGAGAATTATGCA
GTGCTGCCATAACCATGAGTGATAACACTGCGGCCAACTTACTTCTGACAACGATCGGAGGACCGAAGGA
GCTAACCGCTTTTTTGCACAACATGGGGGATCATGTAACTCGCCTTGATCGTTGGGAACCGGAGCTGAAT
GAAGCCATACCAAACGACGAGCGTGACACCACGATGCCTGTAGCAATGGCAACAACGTTGCGCAAACTAT
TAACTGGCGAACTACTTACTCTAGCTTCCCGGCAACAATTAATAGACTGGATGGAGGCGGATAAAGTTGC
AGGACCACTTCTGCGCTCGGCCCTTCCGGCTGGCTGGTTTATTGCTGATAAATCTGGAGCCGGTGAGCGT
GGGTCTCGCGGTATCATTGCAGCACTGGGGCCAGATGGTAAGCCCTCCCGTATCGTAGTTATCTACACGA
CGGGGAGTCAGGCAACTATGGATGAACGAAATAGACAGATCGCTGAGATAGGTGCCTCACTGATTAAGCA
TTGGTAACTGTCAGACCAAGTTTACTCATATATACTTTAGATTGATTTAAAACTTCATTTTTAATTTAAA
AGGATCTAGGTGAAGATCCTTTTTGATAATCTCATGACCAAAATCCCTTAACGTGAGTTTTCGTTCCACT
GAGCGTCAGACCCCGTAGAAAAGATCAAAGGATCTTCTTGAGATCCTTTTTTTCTGCGCGTAATCTGCTG
CTTGCAAACAAAAAAACCACCGCTACCAGCGGTGGTTTGTTTGCCGGATCAAGAGCTACCAACTCTTTTT
CCGAAGGTAACTGGCTTCAGCAGAGCGCAGATACCAAATACTGTTCTTCTAGTGTAGCCGTAGTTAGGCC
ACCACTTCAAGAACTCTGTAGCACCGCCTACATACCTCGCTCTGCTAATCCTGTTACCAGTGGCTGCTGC
CAGTGGCGATAAGTCGTGTCTTACCGGGTTGGACTCAAGACGATAGTTACCGGATAAGGCGCAGCGGTCG
GGCTGAACGGGGGGTTCGTGCACACAGCCCAGCTTGGAGCGAACGACCTACACCGAACTGAGATACCTAC
AGCGTGAGCTATGAGAAAGCGCCACGCTTCCCGAAGGGAGAAAGGCGGACAGGTATCCGGTAAGCGGCAG
GGTCGGAACAGGAGAGCGCACGAGGGAGCTTCCAGGGGGAAACGCCTGGTATCTTTATAGTCCTGTCGGG
TTTCGCCACCTCTGACTTGAGCGTCGATTTTTGTGATGCTCGTCAGGGGGGCGGAGCCTATGGAAAAACG
CCAGCAACGCGGCCTTTTTACGGTTCCTGGCCTTTTGCTGGCCTTTTGCTCACATGTTCTTTCCTGCGTT
ATCCCCTGATTCTGTGGATAACCGTATTACCGCCTTTGAGTGAGCTGATACCGCTCGCCGCAGCCGAACG
ACCGAGCGCAGCGAGTCAGTGAGCGAGGAAGCGGAAGAGCGCCCAATACGCAAACCGCCTCTCCCCGCGC
GTTGGCCGATTCATTAATGCAGCTGTGGAATGTGTGTCAGTTAGGGTGTGGAAAGTCCCCAGGCTCCCCA
GCAGGCAGAAGTATGCAAAGCATGCATCTCAATTAGTCAGCAACCAGGTGTGGAAAGTCCCCAGGCTCCC
CAGCAGGCAGAAGTATGCAAAGCATGCATCTCAATTAGTCAGCAACCATAGTCCCGCCCCTAACTCCGCC
CATCCCGCCCCTAACTCCGCCCAGTTCCGCCCATTCTCCGCCCCATGGCTGACTAATTTTTTTTATTTAT
GCAGAGGCCGAGGCCGCCTCGGCCTCTGAGCTATTCCAGAAGTAGTGAGGAGGCTTTTTTGGAGGCCTAG
GCTTTTGCAAAAAGCTTGGACACAAGACAGGCTTGCGAGATATGTTTGAGAATACCACTTTATCCCGCGT
CAGGGAGAGGCAGTGCGTAAAAAGACGCGGACTCATGTGAAATACTGGTTTTTAGTGCGCCAGATCTCTA
TAATCTCGCGCAACCTATTTTCCCCTCGAACACTTTTTAAGCCGTAGATAAACAGGCTGGGACACTTCAC
ATGAGCGAAAAATACATCGTCACCTGGGACATGTTGCAGATCCATGCACGTAAACTCGCAAGCCGACTGA
TGCCTTCTGAACAATGGAAAGGCATTATTGCCGTAAGCCGTGGCGGTCTGTACCGGGTGCGTTACTGGCG
CGTGAACTGGGTATTCGTCATGTCGATACCGTTTGTATTTCCAGCTACGATCACGACAACCAGCGCGAGC
TTAAAGTGCTGAAACGCGCAGAAGGCGATGGCGAAGGCTTCATCGTTATTGATGACCTGGTGGATACCGG
TGGTACTGCGGTTGCGATTCGTGAAATGTATCCAAAAGCGCACTTTGTCACCATCTTCGCAAAACCGGCT
GGTCGTCCGCTGGTTGATGACTATGTTGTTGATATCCCGCAAGATACCTGGATTGAACAGCCGTGGGATA
TGGGCGTCGTATTCGTCCCGCCAATCTCCGGTCGCTAATCTTTTCAACGCCTGGCACTGCCGGGCGTTGT
TCTTTTTAACTTCAGGCGGGTTACAATAGTTTCCAGTAAGTATTCTGGAGGCTGCATCCATGACACAGGC
AAACCTGAGCGAAACCCTGTTCAAACCCCGCTTTAAACATCCTGAAACCTCGACGCTAGTCCGCCGCTTT
AATCACGGCGCACAACCGCCTGTGCAGTCGGCCCTTGATGGTAAAACCATCCCTCACTGGTATCGCATGA
TTAACCGTCTGATGTGGATCTGGCGCGGCATTGACCCACGCGAAATCCTCGACGTCCAGGCACGTATTGT
GATGAGCGATGCCGAACGTACCGACGATGATTTATACGATACGGTGATTGGCTACCGTGGCGGCAACTGG
ATTTATGAGTGGGCCCCGGATCTTTGTGAAGGAACCTTACTTCTGTGGTGTGACATAATTGGACAAACTA
CCTACAGAGATTTAAAGCTCTAAGGTAAATATAAAATTTTTAAGTGTATAATGTGTTAAACTACTGATTC
TAATTGTTTGTGTATTTTAGATTCCAACCTATGGAACTGATGAATGGGAGCAGTGGTGGAATGCCTTTAA
TGAGGAAAACCTGTTTTGCTCAGAAGAAATGCCATCTAGTGATGATGAGGCTACTGCTGACTCTCAACAT
TCTACTCCTCCAAAAAAGAAGAGAAAGGTAGAAGACCCCAAGGACTTTCCTTCAGAATTGCTAAGTTTTT
TGAGTCATGCTGTGTTTAGTAATAGAACTCTTGCTTGCTTTGCTATTTACACCACAAAGGAAAAAGCTGC
ACTGCTATACAAGAAAATTATGGAAAAATATTCTGTAACCTTTATAAGTAGGCATAACAGTTATAATCAT
AACATACTGTTTTTTCTTACTCCACACAGGCATAGAGTGTCTGCTATTAATAACTATGCTCAAAAATTGT
GTACCTTTAGCTTTTTAATTTGTAAAGGGGTTAATAAGGAATATTTGATGTATAGTGCCTTGACTAGAGA
TCATAATCAGCCATACCACATTTGTAGAGGTTTTACTTGCTTTAAAAAACCTCCCACACCTCCCCCTGAA
CCTGAAACATAAAATGAATGCAATTGTTGTTGTTAACTTGTTTATTGCAGCTTATAATGGTTACAAATAA
AGCAATAGCATCACAAATTTCACAAATAAAGCATTTTTTTCACTGCATTCTAGTTGTGGTTTGTCCAAAC
TCATCAATGTATCTTATCATGTCTGGATCAACTGGATAACTCAAGCTAACCAAAATCATCCCAAACTTCC
CACCCCATACCCTATTACCACTGCCAATTACCTGTGGTTTCATTTACTCTAAACCTGTGATTCCTCTGAA
TTATTTTCATTTTAAAGAAATTGTATTTGTTAAATATGTACTACAAACTTAGTAGT
Features (pLannotate 1.2.2; 34 found; start..end, strand, type, name):
    377..634     +  LTR            5' LTR (truncated): truncated 5' long terminal repeat (LTR) from HIV-1
    681..806     +  misc_feature   HIV-1 Ψ: packaging signal of human immunodeficiency virus type 1
    790..1153    +  CDS            HIV-1 gag (fragment): gag protein from human immunodeficiency virus 1; gag
   1299..1532    +  misc_feature   RRE: The Rev response element (RRE) of HIV-1 allows for Rev-dependent mRNA export from the nucleus to the cytoplasm.
   1909..2009    +  CDS            Rev (fragment): human immunodeficiency virus 1 (HIV-1) Rev protein; rev; enhances nuclear export of unspliced and incompletely spliced viral mRNAs
   2081..2147    +  CDS            small t antigen (fragment): SV40 (simian virus 40) small t antigen
   2154..3332    +  promoter       EF-1α promoter: strong constitutive promoter for human elongation factor EF-1α
   3380..3497    +  misc_feature   cPPT/CTS: central polypurine tract and central termination sequence of HIV-1
   3540..4256    +  CDS            mCerulean3: mCerulean3 is a basic (constitutively fluorescent) cyan fluorescent protein published in 2011, derived from Aequorea victoria. It is reported to be a somewhat slowly-maturing monomer with very low acid sensitivity.
   4272..4787    +  CDS            Nluc: NanoLuc® luciferase human codon-optimized
   4798..5297    +  promoter       PGK promoter: mouse phosphoglycerate kinase 1 promoter
   5318..5917    +  CDS            PuroR: puromycin N-acetyltransferase; pac from Streptomyces alboniger; confers resistance to puromycin
   5987..6020    +  protein_bind   loxP511: Cre-mediated recombination occurs in the 8-bp core sequence (GTATACAT). loxP511 sites are compatible with each other, but incompatible with wild-type loxP sites. Cre recombinase
   6051..6639    +  misc_feature   WPRE: woodchuck hepatitis virus posttranscriptional regulatory element
   6707..6726    +  misc_feature   cPPT/CTS (fragment): central polypurine tract and central termination sequence of HIV-1
   6728..6961    +  LTR            3' LTR (ΔU3): self-inactivating 3' long terminal repeat (LTR) from HIV-1
   6986..7004    -  promoter       SP6 promoter: promoter for bacteriophage SP6 RNA polymerase
   7232..7511    +  CDS            TcR (fragment): tetracycline efflux protein; tet; confers resistance to tetracycline
   7512..7560    -  misc_feature   bom (fragment): basis of mobility region from pBR322
   7662..7697    -  CDS            rop (fragment): Rop protein, which maintains plasmids at low copy number; rop
   7792..7896    +  promoter       AmpR promoter: bla
   7897..8757    +  CDS            AmpR: β-lactamase; bla; confers resistance to ampicillin, carbenicillin, and related antibiotics
   8928..9516    +  rep_origin     ori: high-copy-number ColE1/pMB1/pBR322/pUC origin of replication
   9699..9755    +  CDS            lacI (fragment): lac repressor; lacI; The lac repressor binds to the lac operator to inhibit transcription in E. coli. This inhibition can be relieved by adding lactose or isopropyl-β-D-thiogalactopyranoside (IPTG).
   9762..10091   +  promoter       SV40 promoter: SV40 enhancer and early promoter
  10291..10410   +  CDS            gpt (fragment): XGPT_ECOLI - Also known as gpp, gxu. Experimental evidence at protein level: Swiss-Prot protein existence level 1. Purine salvage pathway enzyme that catalyzes the transfer of the ribosyl-5-phosphate group from 5-phospho-alpha-D-ribose 1- diphosphate (PRPP) to the N9 position of the 6-oxopurines guanine and xanthine to form the corresponding ribonucleotides GMP (guanosine 5'- monophosphate) and XMP (xanthosine 5'-monophosphate), with the release of PPi. To a lesser extent, also acts on hypoxanthine (PubMed:9100006, PubMed:3886014). Does not ribophosphorylate adenine (PubMed:3886014). From Esch
  10410..10745   +  CDS            gpt (fragment): XGPT_ECOLI - Also known as gpp, gxu. Experimental evidence at protein level: Swiss-Prot protein existence level 1. Purine salvage pathway enzyme that catalyzes the transfer of the ribosyl-5-phosphate group from 5-phospho-alpha-D-ribose 1- diphosphate (PRPP) to the N9 position of the 6-oxopurines guanine and xanthine to form the corresponding ribonucleotides GMP (guanosine 5'- monophosphate) and XMP (xanthosine 5'-monophosphate), with the release of PPi. To a lesser extent, also acts on hypoxanthine (PubMed:9100006, PubMed:3886014). Does not ribophosphorylate adenine (PubMed:3886014). From Esch
  10840..11145   +  CDS            frsA (fragment): FRSA_ECOLI - Also known as yafA. Experimental evidence at protein level: Swiss-Prot protein existence level 1. Catalyzes the hydrolysis of esters (PubMed:15808744). Displays esterase activity toward pNP-butyrate (PubMed:15808744). May stimulate mixed-acid fermentation by acting as a fermentation/respiration switch that down-regulates respiration and up- regulates fermentation rates (PubMed:15169777). From Escherichia coli (strain K12).
  11149..11223   +  CDS            small t antigen (fragment): SV40 (simian virus 40) small t antigen
  11225..11290   +  intron         small t intron: SV40 (simian virus 40) small t antigen intron
  11420..11440   +  CDS            SV40 NLS: nuclear localization signal of SV40 (simian virus 40) large T antigen
  11759..11842   +  CDS            large T antigen (fragment): large T antigen from SV40 (simian virus 40)
  11865..11999   +  polyA_signal   SV40 poly(A) signal: SV40 polyadenylation signal
  12166..329     +  CDS            nef (fragment) (across the origin): NEF_HV1BR - Experimental evidence at protein level: Swiss-Prot protein existence level 1. Extracellular Nef protein targets CD4(+) T-lymphocytes for apoptosis by interacting with CXCR4 surface receptors (PubMed:14990729). From Human immunodeficiency virus type 1 group M subtype B (isolate BRU/LAI) (HIV-1).
