[The description below was written by a language model from this plasmid's Addgene catalogue record and pLannotate feature annotations shown in this document.]
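Description:
pWXLd-RIEP-CeNLuc is an HIV-1-derived lentiviral transfer plasmid built on the pWPXLd backbone for constitutive expression of the synthetic CeNLuc "LumiFluor" in mammalian cells. It is propagated in E. coli through a high-copy ColE1/pUC-type origin with ampicillin selection (AmpR under its own bla promoter). The sequenced record is about 12.2 kb. The viral portion runs from a truncated 5' LTR through the Ψ packaging signal with a gag fragment, the Rev response element and a cPPT/CTS, ending in WPRE and a self-inactivating ΔU3 3' LTR. These elements allow the genome to be packaged when helper functions are supplied in trans, exported in a Rev-dependent manner, and integrated without regenerating an active viral promoter. Outside the LTRs, the annotation picks up backbone remnants: an SV40 promoter, gpt fragments, SV40 small t intron and poly(A) sequences, and fragments of TcR, rop and lacI. None of these are part of the delivered payload.

The payload is driven by the human EF-1α promoter, placed upstream of the cPPT. It consists of the cyan fluorescent protein mCerulean3 followed closely by human codon-optimized NanoLuc luciferase. This arrangement is consistent with a fusion in which luciferase-generated light is transferred to the fluorophore by bioluminescence resonance energy transfer (BRET). Immediately downstream, a mouse PGK promoter drives puromycin N-acetyltransferase, so transduced or transfected cells can be selected with puromycin. A single loxP511 site is annotated between the resistance gene and WPRE, and the record does not state its purpose. According to the associated publication title, such BRET-based reporters serve as genetically encoded biological light sources for spatio-temporal control of optogenetic systems.
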