Addgene plasmid #135934: pWXLd-RIEP-CeNLuc
Purpose: Expresses the CeNLuc LumiFluor in mammalian cells.
Depositing lab: Antonio Amelio. Depositing organization: University of North Carolina at Chapel Hill. Publication: Engineered BRET-Based Biologic Light Sources Enable Spatio-Temporal Control Over Diverse Optogenetic Systems. Parag-Sharma K, O'Banion CP, Henry EC, Musicant AM, Cleveland JL, Lawrence DS, Amelio AL. ACS Synth Biol. 2019 Dec 13. doi: 10.1021/acssynbio.9b00277. PubMed 31834783.
Backbone
  Vector backbone: pWPXLd
  Backbone size w/o insert (bp): 10455
  Vector type: Mammalian Expression, Lentiviral
  Selectable markers: Puromycin
Growth in bacteria
  Bacterial resistance: Ampicillin, 100 μg/mL
  Growth temperature: 37°C
  Growth strain: NEB Stable
  Copy number: High Copy
Gene/Insert
  Gene/Insert name: CeNLuc LumiFluor (alt name: CeNLuc)
  Species: Synthetic
  Promoter: EF1a
  Cloning method: Restriction Enzyme; 5′ cloning site PmeI (not destroyed); 3′ cloning site EcoRI (not destroyed)
  Sequencing primers: 5′ TCAAGCCTCAGACAGTGGTTC
Terms and licenses: Academic/Nonprofit Terms; Industry Terms: Not Available to Industry
How to cite: pWXLd-RIEP-CeNLuc was a gift from Antonio Amelio (Addgene plasmid # 135934 ; http://n2t.net/addgene:135934 ; RRID:Addgene_135934)
